>Addgene plasmid #219352 | SFFV-BHLHE41-Brd 445 | addgene full sequence | sequence record 449559 | Addgene NGS Result
ATTTATGCAGAGGCCGAGGCCGCCTCGGCCTCTGAGCTATTCCAGAAGTAGTGAGGAGGCTTTTTTGGAG
GCCTAGGGACGTACCCAATTCGCCCTATAGTGAGTCGTATTACGCGCGCTCACTGGCCGTCGTTTTACAA
CGTCGTGACTGGGAAAACCCTGGCGTTACCCAACTTAATCGCCTTGCAGCACATCCCCCTTTCGCCAGCT
GGCGTAATAGCGAAGAGGCCCGCACCGATCGCCCTTCCCAACAGTTGCGCAGCCTGAATGGCGAATGGG
[124 nt withheld, positions 280-403]
C
[91 nt withheld, positions 405-495]
A
[49 nt withheld, positions 497-545]
CCTTTGACGTTGGAGTCCACGTTCTTT
[37 nt withheld, positions 573-609]
ACCCTATCTCGGTCTATTCTTTTGATTTATAAGGGATTTTGCCGATTTCGGCCTATTGGTTAAAAAATGA
GCTGATTTAACAAAAATTTAACGCGAATTTTAACAAAATATTAACGCTTACAATTTAGGTGGCACTTTTC
GGGGAAATGTGCGCGGAACCCCTATTTGTTTATTTTTCTAAATACATTCAAATATGTATCCGCTCATGAG
ACAATAACCCTGATAAATGCTTCAATAATATTGAAAAAGGAAGAGTATGAGTATTCAACATTTCCGTGTC
GCCCTTATTCCCTTTTTTGCGGCATTTTGCCTTCCTGTTTTTGCTCACCCAGAAACGCTGGTGAAAGTAA
AAGATGCTGAAGATCAGTTGGGTGCACGAGTGGGTTACATCGAACTGGATCTCAACAGCGGTAAGATCCT
TGAGAGTTTTCGCCCCGAAGAACGTTTTCCAATGATGAGCACTTTTAAAGTTCTGCTATGTGGCGCGGTA
TTATCCCGTATTGACGCCGGGCAAGAGCAACTCGGTCGCCGCATACACTATTCTCAGAATGACTTGGTTG
AGTACTCACCAGTCACAGAAAAGCATCTTACGGATGGCATGACAGTAAGAGAATTATGCAGTGCTGCCAT
AACCATGAGTGATAACACTGCGGCCAACTTACTTCTGACAACGATCGGAGGACCGAAGGAGCTAACCGCT
TTTTTGCACAACATGGGGGATCATGTAACTCGCCTTGATCGTTGGGAACCGGAGCTGAATGAAGCCATAC
CAAACGACGAGCGTGACACCACGATGCCTGTAGCAATGGCAACAACGTTGCGCAAACTATTAACTGGCGA
ACTACTTACTCTAGCTTCCCGGCAACAATTAATAGACTGGATGGAGGCGGATAAAGTTGCAGGACCACTT
CTGCGCTCGGCCCTTCCGGCTGGCTGGTTTATTGCTGATAAATCTGGAGCCGGTGAGCGTGGGTCTCGCG
GTATCATTGCAGCACTGGGGCCAGATGGTAAGCCCTCCCGTATCGTAGTTATCTACACGACGGGGAGTCA
GGCAACTATGGATGAACGAAATAGACAGATCGCTGAGATAGGTGCCTCACTGATTAAGCATTGGTAACTG
TCAGACCAAGTTTACTCATATATACTTTAGATTGATTTAAAACTTCATTTTTAATTTAAAAGGATCTAGG
TGAAGATCCTTTTTGATAATCTCATGACCAAAATCCCTTAACGTGAGTTTTCGTTCCACTGAGCGTCAGA
CCCCGTAGAAAAGATCAAAGGATCTTCTTGAGATCCTTTTTTTCTGCGCGTAATCTGCTGCTTGCAAACA
AAAAAACCACCGCTACCAGCGGTGGTTTGTTTGCCGGATCAAGAGCTACCAACTCTTTTTCCGAAGGTAA
CTGGCTTCAGCAGAGCGCAGATACCAAATACTGTTCTTCTAGTGTAGCCGTAGTTAGGCCACCACTTCAA
GAACTCTGTAGCACCGCCTACATACCTCGCTCTGCTAATCCTGTTACCAGTGGCTGCTGCCAGTGGCGAT
AAGTCGTGTCTTACCGGGTTGGACTCAAGACGATAGTTACCGGATAAGGCGCAGCGGTCGGGCTGAACGG
GGGGTTCGTGCACACAGCCCAGCTTGGAGCGAACGACCTACACCGAACTGAGATACCTACAGCGTGAGCT
ATGAGAAAGCGCCACGCTTCCCGAAGGGAGAAAGGCGGACAGGTATCCGGTAAGCGGCAGGGTCGGAACA
GGAGAGCGCACGAGGGAGCTTCCAGGGGGAAACGCCTGGTATCTTTATAGTCCTGTCGGGTTTCGCCACC
TCTGACTTGAGCGTCGATTTTTGTGATGCTCGTCAGGGGGGCGGAGCCTATGGAAAAACGCCAGCAACGC
GGCCTTTTTACGGTTCCTGGCCTTTTGCTGGCCTTTTGCTCACATGTTCTTTCCTGCGTTATCCCCTGAT
TCTGTGGATAACCGTATTACCGCCTTTGAGTGAGCTGATACCGCTCGCCGCAGCCGAACGACCGAGCGCA
GCGAGTCAGTGAGCGAGGAAGCGGAAGAGCGCCCAATACGCAAACCGCCTCTCCCCGCGCGTTGGCCGAT
TCATTAATGCAGCTGGCACGACAGGTTTCCCGACTGGAAAGCGGGCAGTGAGCGCAACGCAATTAATGTG
AGTTAGCTCACTCATTAGGCACCCCAGGCTTTACACTTTATGCTTCCGGCTCGTATGTTGTGTGGAATTG
TGAGCGGATAACAATTTCACACAGGAAACAGCTATGACCATGATTACGCCAAGCGCGCAATTAACCCTCA
CTAAAGGGAACAAAAGCTGGAGCTGCAAGCTTAATGTAGTCTTATGCAATACTCTTGTAGTCTTGCAACA
TGGTAACGATGAGTTAGCAACATGCCTTACAAGGAGAGAAAAAGCACCGTGCATGCCGATTGGTGGAAGT
AAGGTGGTACGATCGTGCCTTATTAGGAAGGCAACAGACGGGTCTGACATGGATTGGACGAACCACTGAA
TTGCCGCATTGCAGAGATATTGTATTTAAGTGCCTAGCTCGATACATAAACGGGTCTCTCTGGTTAGACC
AGATCTGAGCCTGGGAGCTCTCTGGCTAACTAGGGAACCCACTGCTTAAGCCTCAATAAAGCTTGCCTTG
AGTGCTTCAAGTAGTGTGTGCCCGTCTGTTGTGTGACTCTGGTAACTAGAGATCCCTCAGACCCTTTTAG
TCAGTGTGGAAAATCTCTAGCAGTGGCGCCCGAACAGGGACTTGAAAGCGAAAGGGAAACCAGAGGAGCT
CTCTCGACGCAGGACTCGGCTTGCTGAAGCGCGCACGGCAAGAGGCGAGGGGCGGCGACTGGTGAGTACG
CCAAAAATTTTGACTAGCGGAGGCTAGAAGGAGAGAGATGGGTGCGAGAGCGTCAGTATTAAGCGGGGGA
GAATTAGATCGCGATGGGAAAAAATTCGGTTAAGGCCAGGGGGAAAGAAAAAATATAAATTAAAACATAT
AGTATGGGCAAGCAGGGAGCTAGAACGATTCGCAGTTAATCCTGGCCTGTTAGAAACATCAGAAGGCTGT
AGACAAATACTGGGACAGCTACAACCATCCCTTCAGACAGGATCAGAAGAACTTAGATCATTATATAATA
CAGTAGCAACCCTCTATTGTGTGCATCAAAGGATAGAGATAAAAGACACCAAGGAAGCTTTAGACAAGAT
AGAGGAAGAGCAAAACAAAAGTAAGACCACCGCACAGCAAGCGGCCGCTGATCTTCAGACCTGGAGGAGG
AGATATGAGGGACAATTGGAGAAGTGAATTATATAAATATAAAGTAGTAAAAATTGAACCATTAGGAGTA
GCACCCACCAAGGCAAAGAGAAGAGTGGTGCAGAGAGAAAAAAGAGCAGTGGGAATAGGAGCTTTGTTCC
TTGGGTTCTTGGGAGCAGCAGGAAGCACTATGGGCGCAGCGTCAATGACGCTGACGGTACAGGCCAGACA
ATTATTGTCTGGTATAGTGCAGCAGCAGAACAATTTGCTGAGGGCTATTGAGGCGCAACAGCATCTGTTG
CAACTCACAGTCTGGGGCATCAAGCAGCTCCAGGCAAGAATCCTGGCTGTGGAAAGATACCTAAAGGATC
AACAGCTCCTGGGGATTTGGGGTTGCTCTGGAAAACTCATTTGCACCACTGCTGTGCCTTGGAATGCTAG
TTGGAGTAATAAATCTCTGGAACAGATTTGGAATCACACGACCTGGATGGAGTGGGACAGAGAAATTAAC
AATTACACAAGCTTAATACACTCCTTAATTGAAGAATCGCAAAACCAGCAAGAAAAGAATGAACAAGAAT
TATTGGAATTAGATAAATGGGCAAGTTTGTGGAATTGGTTTAACATAACAAATTGGCTGTGGTATATAAA
ATTATTCATAATGATAGTAGGAGGCTTGGTAGGTTTAAGAATAGTTTTTGCTGTACTTTCTATAGTGAAT
AGAGTTAGGCAGGGATATTCACCATTATCGTTTCAGACCCACCTCCCAACCCCGAGGGGACCCGACAGGC
CCGAAGGAATAGAAGAAGAAGGTGGAGAGAGAGACAGAGACAGATCCATTCGATTAGTGAACGGATCTCG
ACGGTATCGGTTAACTTTTAAAAGAAAAGGGGGGATTGGGGGGTACAGTGCAGGGGAAAGAATAGTAGAC
ATAATAGCAACAGACATACAAACTAAAGAATTACAAAAACAAATTACAAAAATTCAAAATTTTATCGATC
ACGAGACTAGCCTCGAGCTGGCTGCAGTAACGCCATTTTGCAAGGCATGGAAAAATACCAAACCAAGAAT
AGAGAAGTTCAGATCAAGGGCGGGTACATGAAAATAGCTAACGTTGGGCCAAACAGGATATCTGCGGTGA
GCAGTTTCGGCCCCGGCCCGGGGCCAAGAACAGATGGTCACCGCAGTTTCGGCCCCGGCCCGAGGCCAAG
AACAGATGGTCCCCAGATATGGCCCAACCCTCAGCAGTTTCTTAAGACCCATCAGATGTTTCCAGGCTCC
CCCAAGGACCTGAAATGACCCTGCGCCTTATTTGAATTAACCAATCAGCCTGCTTCTCGCTTCTGTTCGC
GCGCTTCTGCTTCCCGAGCTCTATAAAAGAGCTCACAACCCCTCACTCGGCGCGCCAGTCCTCCGACAGA
CTGAGTCGGCCGGTCGAATCAAGCTTATCGATACCGTCGACGGATCCGCTAGCCCGCGGTTCGAAATGGA
TGAGGGAATTCCACATCTCCAGGAAAGGCAATTGTTGGAGCACCGCGACTTCATCGGCCTCGATTACAGT
TCCCTGTACATGTGCAAGCCTAAGAGATCAATGAAGCGTGATGATACAAAAGACACATATAAGCTGCCAC
ATCGCCTCATTGAGAAGAAGCGCAGGGATAGGATAAACGAGTGTATCGCCCAATTGAAGGACCTGCTTCC
CGAGCACCTCAAGCTGACCACCCTCGGGCACTTAGAAAAGGCCGTCGTGCTGGAGCTTACCTTAAAGCAT
CTCAAGGCCTTGACAGCACTGACAGAACAGCAACACCAGAAAATCATCGCACTGCAAAACGGAGAAAGAT
CATTGAAGAGTCCTATACAATCTGATCTGGACGCCTTTCATTCTGGGTTCCAGACTTGTGCGAAAGAGGT
GCTGCAGTATTTGTCTAGGTTCGAGTCTTGGACCCCTCGGGAACCCAGATGCGTTCAACTCATTAATCAT
CTCCATGCTGTCGCAACTCAATTTCTGCCAACTCCTCAACTTCTGACACAGCAAGTTCCCCTTTCCAAGG
GTACTGGGGCCCCGTCTGCGGCGGGCAGCGCTGCGGCACCTTGTCTCGAAAGAGCTGGCCAGAAACTTGA
ACCACTGGCATATTGTGTTCCTGTTATTCAACGCACGCAACCTAGTGCTGAACTGGCTGCAGAAAATGAT
ACCGATACAGATAGTGGTTATGGTGGAGAGGCAGAAGCGAGACCTGATAGAGAAAAGGGGAAAGGGGCCG
GTGCCAGCCGAGTAACAATAAAACAAGAACCCCCTGGTGAAGATTCCCCCGCACCGAAAAGGATGAAACT
CGACTCTAGGGGTGGCGGGAGTGGAGGAGGACCAGGAGGAGGAGCAGCCGCCGCTGCCGCAGCTTTGTTA
GGCCCAGATCCAGCTGCTGCAGCTGCATTGCTCAGGCCTGATGCAGCACTTCTTTCTTCCTTGGTCGCTT
TTGGTGGCGGCGGCGGGGCCCCATTTCCACAACCAGCTGCTGCAGCTGCTCCGTTTTGTCTCCCATTTTG
TTTTCTTAGTCCAAGTGCTGCAGCTGCGTATGTACAACCATTTCTCGATAAAAGTGGATTGGAGAAATAC
TTGTATCCCGCCGCTGCCGCTGCACCCTTTCCTCTCTTGTATCCAGGAATTCCAGCACCTGCTGCGGCGG
CTGCTGCTGCAGCAGCTGCAGCGGCAGCTGCAGCGGCCTTTCCTTGTTTGAGCTCCGTTCTGAGCCCACC
ACCTGAGAAAGCCGGAGCGGCGGCGGCTACGCTGCTTCCTCATGAAGTAGCCCCTCTGGGTGCACCACAT
CCTCAACATCCTCATGGACGTACTCATTTGCCTTTTGCGGGTCCGAGAGAACCAGGTAATCCTGAATCCA
GCGCCCAAGAGGACCCTAGTCAACCCGGCAAAGAGGCCCCATAGTAGACCGGTCGGATCCCCCGGGCTGC
AGGAATTCGAGCATCTTACCGCCATTTATTCCCATATTTGTTCTGTTTTTCTTGATTTGGGTATACATTT
AAATGTTAATAAAACAAAATGGTGGGGCAATCATTTACATTTTTAGGGATATGTAATTACTAGTTCAGGT
GTATTGCCACAAGACAAACATGTTAAGAAACTTTCCCGTTATTTACGCTCTGTTCCTGTTAATCAACCTC
TGGATTACAAAATTTGTGAAAGATTGACTGATATTCTTAACTATGTTGCTCCTTTTACGCTGTGTGGATA
TGCTGCTTTAATGCCTCTGTATCATGCTATTGCTTCCCGTACGGCTTTCGTTTTCTCCTCCTTGTATAAA
TCCTGGTTGCTGTCTCTTTATGAGGAGTTGTGGCCCGTTGTCCGTCAACGTGGCGTGGTGTGCTCTGTGT
TTGCTGACGCAACCCCCACTGGCTGGGGCATTGCCACCACCTGTCAACTCCTTTCTGGGACTTTCGCTTT
CCCCCTCCCGATCGCCACGGCAGAACTCATCGCCGCCTGCCTTGCCCGCTGCTGGACAGGGGCTAGGTTG
CTGGGCACTGATAATTCCGTGGTGTTGTCGGGGAAGCTGACGTCCTTTGCAATTCGATATCAAGCTGTAC
CTTCTAGATGTACAAGTCTATTAGCGCTTCTAGACCAATGACTTACAAGGCAGCTGTAGATCTTAGCCAC
TTTTTAAAAGAAAAGGGGGGACTGGAAGGGCTAATTCACTCCCAACGAAGACAAGATCTGCTTTTTGCTT
GTACTGGGTCTCTCTGGTTAGACCAGATCTGAGCCTGGGAGCTCTCTGGCTAACTAGGGAACCCACTGCT
TAAGCCTCAATAAAGCTTGCCTTGAGTGCTTCAAGTAGTGTGTGCCCGTCTGTTGTGTGACTCTGGTAAC
TAGAGATCCCTCAGACCCTTTTAGTCAGTGTGGAAAATCTCTAGCAGTAGTAGTTCATGTCATCTTATTA
TTCAGTATTTATAACTTGCAAAGAAATGAATATCAGAGAGTGAGAGGAACTTGTTTATTGCAGCTTATAA
TGGTTACAAATAAAGCAATAGCATCACAAATTTCACAAATAAAGCATTTTTTTCACTGCATTCTAGTTGT
GGTTTGTCCAAACTCATCAATGTATCTTATCATGTCTGGCTCTAGCTATCCCGCCCCTAACTCCGCCCAT
CCCGCCCCTAACTCCGCCCAGTTCCGCCCATTCTCCGCCCCATGGCTGACTAATTTTTTTT
Features (pLannotate 1.2.2; 29 found; start..end, strand, type, name):
     94..112     -  promoter       T7 promoter: promoter for bacteriophage T7 RNA polymerase
    120..275     +  CDS            lacZα (fragment): LacZα fragment of β-galactosidase; lacZ fragment
    280..708     +  rep_origin     f1 ori (sequence partly withheld): f1 bacteriophage origin of replication; arrow indicates direction of (+) strand synthesis
    761..865     +  promoter       AmpR promoter: bla
    866..1726    +  CDS            AmpR: β-lactamase; bla; confers resistance to ampicillin, carbenicillin, and related antibiotics
   1897..2485    +  rep_origin     ori: high-copy-number ColE1/pMB1/pBR322/pUC origin of replication
   2668..2760    +  CDS            lacI (fragment): lac repressor; lacI; The lac repressor binds to the lac operator to inhibit transcription in E. coli. This inhibition can be relieved by adding lactose or isopropyl-β-D-thiogalactopyranoside (IPTG).
   2773..2794    +  protein_bind   CAP binding site: CAP binding activates transcription in the presence of cAMP. E. coli catabolite activator protein
   2809..2839    +  promoter       lac promoter: promoter for the E. coli lac operon
   2847..2863    +  protein_bind   lac operator: The lac repressor binds to the lac operator to inhibit transcription in E. coli. This inhibition can be relieved by adding lactose or isopropyl-β-D-thiogalactopyranoside (IPTG). lac repressor encoded by lacI
   2908..2926    +  promoter       T3 promoter: promoter for bacteriophage T3 RNA polymerase
   2954..3180    +  promoter       RSV promoter: Rous sarcoma virus enhancer/promoter
   3181..3361    +  LTR            5' LTR (truncated): truncated 5' long terminal repeat (LTR) from HIV-1
   3408..3533    +  misc_feature   HIV-1 Ψ: packaging signal of human immunodeficiency virus type 1
   3517..3880    +  CDS            HIV-1 gag (fragment): gag protein from human immunodeficiency virus 1; gag
   4026..4259    +  misc_feature   RRE: The Rev response element (RRE) of HIV-1 allows for Rev-dependent mRNA export from the nucleus to the cytoplasm.
   4636..4736    +  CDS            Rev (fragment): human immunodeficiency virus 1 (HIV-1) Rev protein; rev; enhances nuclear export of unspliced and incompletely spliced viral mRNAs
   4755..4872    +  misc_feature   cPPT/CTS: central polypurine tract and central termination sequence of HIV-1
   4906..5307    +  promoter       SFFV promoter: spleen focus-forming virus long terminal repeat (LTR) promoter
   5317..5340    +  misc_feature   MCS (fragment): pBluescript multiple cloning site
   5365..6810    +  CDS            BHLHE41: BHE41_HUMAN - Also known as BHLHB3, DEC2 From Homo sapiens (Human).
   6824..6849    +  misc_feature   MCS (fragment): pBluescript multiple cloning site
   6849..6908    +  CDS            S (fragment): HBSAG_WHV6 - Experimental evidence at transcript level: Swiss-Prot protein existence level 2. The middle envelope protein plays an important role in the budding of the virion. It is involved in the induction of budding in a nucleocapsid independent way. In this process the majority of envelope proteins bud to form subviral lipoprotein particles of 22 nm of diameter that do not contain a nucleocapsid (By similarity). From Woodchuck hepatitis B virus (isolate w64/pWS23) (WHV).
   7040..7443    +  misc_feature   WPRE: woodchuck hepatitis virus posttranscriptional regulatory element
   7501..7560    +  CDS            nef (fragment): NEF_HV1Z2 - Experimental evidence at protein level: Swiss-Prot protein existence level 1. Extracellular Nef protein targets CD4(+) T-lymphocytes for apoptosis by interacting with CXCR4 surface receptors. From Human immunodeficiency virus type 1 group M subtype D (isolate Z2/CDC-Z34) (HIV-1).
   7562..7795    +  LTR            3' LTR (ΔU3): self-inactivating 3' long terminal repeat (LTR) from HIV-1
   7867..7988    +  polyA_signal   SV40 poly(A) signal: SV40 polyadenylation signal
   8007..8028    +  rep_origin     SV40 ori (fragment): SV40 origin of replication
   8028..73      +  rep_origin     SV40 ori (across the origin): SV40 origin of replication
