[The description below was written by a language model from this plasmid's Addgene catalogue record and pLannotate feature annotations shown in this document.]
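Description:
SFFV-BHLHE41-Brd 445 is a lentiviral transfer plasmid built on the SFFV-MCS backbone for constitutive expression of the human basic helix-loop-helix transcription factor BHLHE41 (also known as DEC2 or SHARP1) in mammalian cells. It is maintained in E. coli through a high-copy ColE1/pUC-type origin and selected with ampicillin via the β-lactamase gene. The bacterial portion also retains pBluescript-derived remnants such as an f1 origin, lac promoter/operator, lacZα fragment and T3/T7 promoters. The sequenced record is about 8.1 kb.

The viral cassette has a third-generation, self-inactivating layout. An RSV promoter drives a truncated HIV-1 5' LTR, followed by the Ψ packaging signal with a partial gag sequence, the Rev response element for Rev-dependent export of the genomic RNA, and the cPPT/CTS. Downstream, the spleen focus-forming virus (SFFV) LTR promoter drives the roughly 1.45 kb BHLHE41 coding sequence, which was inserted by restriction cloning between multiple cloning site remnants. A WPRE follows to enhance transcript stability and expression, and the cassette ends in a ΔU3 3' LTR that inactivates LTR promoter activity after integration. An SV40 polyadenylation signal and SV40 origin sequence lie outside the LTRs. The short S, nef and Rev fragments in the table reflect sequence carried along with the woodchuck hepatitis virus and HIV-1 elements, not intended payloads.

According to the depositor, a construct-specific barcode was cloned into an XbaI site after the WPRE, giving the order SFFV–transcription factor–WPRE–barcode; the barcode is not annotated in the feature table. No tag, reporter or mammalian selection marker is recorded. The plasmid belongs to a barcoded transcription factor collection made for combinatorial screening in immune cell reprogramming, where the barcode identifies which factor a cell received.
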