Addgene plasmid #219352: SFFV-BHLHE41-Brd 445
Purpose: Transcription factor BHLHE41 with a specific barcode assigned.
Depositing lab: Filipe Pereira. Depositing organization: Center for Neuroscience and Cell Biology, University of Coimbra. Publication: A combinatorial transcription factor screening platform for immune cell reprogramming. Kurochkin I, Altman AR, Caiado I, Pertiga-Cabral D, Halitzki E, Minaeva M, Zimmermannova O, Henriques-Oliveira L, Klein D, Nair M, Oliveira D, Cajal LR, Knittel R, Feick C, Ringner M, Martin M, Cirovic B, Pires CF, Rosa FF, Sitnicka E, Theis FJ, Pereira CF. Cell Syst. 2026 Jan 21;17(1):101457. doi: 10.1016/j.cels.2025.101457. Epub 2026 Jan 14. PubMed 41539305.
Backbone
  Vector backbone: SFFV-MCS
  Backbone size w/o insert (bp): 6638
  Vector type: Lentiviral
Growth in bacteria
  Bacterial resistance: Ampicillin, 100 μg/mL
  Growth temperature: 37°C
  Growth strain: NEB Stable
  Copy number: High Copy
Gene/Insert
  Gene/Insert name: BHLHE41
  Species: H. sapiens (human)
  Insert size (bp): 1449
  Entrez Gene: BHLHE41 (a.k.a. BHLHB3, DEC2, FNSS1, SHARP1, hDEC2)
  Promoter: The spleen focus-forming virus (SFFV) promoter
  Cloning method: Restriction Enzyme; 5′ cloning site Bsp119I (not destroyed); 3′ cloning site BstHI (not destroyed)
Terms and licenses: Academic/Nonprofit Terms; Industry Terms: Not Available to Industry
Depositor comments: Barcode sequence cloned into XbaI restriction site. Design of plasmid is as follows: SFFV-[TF sequence]-WPRE-[Barcode sequence].
How to cite: SFFV-BHLHE41-Brd 445 was a gift from Filipe Pereira (Addgene plasmid # 219352 ; http://n2t.net/addgene:219352 ; RRID:Addgene_219352)
