>Addgene plasmid #219352 | SFFV-BHLHE41-Brd 445 | depositor partial sequence | sequence record 428537 | Barcode sequence
TGTACAAGTCTATTAGCGCT
